>Addgene plasmid #146487 | pAc5.1B-lambdaN-DmeIF4E-siRNAres-V5His6_H | depositor full sequence | sequence record 288932 | Full Sequence
CTTCAAGGAATTAATTCTATATTCTAAAAACACAAATGATACTTCTAAAAAAAATCATGAATGGCATCAA
CTCTGAATCAAATCTTTGCAGATGCACCTACTTCTCATTTCCACTGTCACATCATTTTTCCAGATCTCGC
TGCCTGTTATGTGGCCCACAAACCAAGACACGTTTTATGGCCATTAAAGCTGGCTGATCGTCGCCAAACA
CCAAATACATATCAATATGTACATTCGAGAAAGAAGCGATCAAAGAAGCGTCTTCGGGCGAGTAGGAGAA
TGCGGAGGAGAAGGAGAACGAGCTGATCTAGTATCTCTCCACAATCCAATGCCAACTGACCAACTGGCCA
TATTCGGAGCAATTTGAAGCCAATTTCCATCGCCTGGCGATCGCTCCATTCTTGGCTATATGTTTTTCAC
CGTTCCCGGGGCCATTTTCAAAGACTCGTCGGTAAGATAAGATTGTGTCACTCGCTGTCTCTCTTCATTT
GTCGAAGAATGCTGAGGAATTTCGCGATGACGTCGGCGAGTATTTTGAAGAATGAGAATAATTTGTATTT
ATACGAAAATCAGTTAGTGGAATTTTCTACAAAAACATGTTATCTATAGATAATTTTGTTGCAAAATATG
TTGACTATGACAAAGATTGTATGTATATACCTTTAATGTATTCTCATTTTCTTATGTATTTATAATGGCA
ATGATGATACTGATGATATTTTAAGATGATGCCAGACCACAGGCTGATTTCTGCGTCTTTTGCCGAACGC
AGTGCATGTGCGGTTGTTGTTTTTTGGAATAGTTTCAATTTTCGGACTGTCCGCTTTGATTTCAGTTTCT
TGGCTTATTCAAAAAGCAAAGTAAAGCCAAAAAAGCGAGATGGCAATACCAAATGCGGCAAAACGGTAGT
GGAAGGAAAGGGGTGCGGGGCAGCGGAAGGAAGGGTGGGGCGGGGCGTGGCGGGGTCTGTGGCTGGGCGC
GACGTCACCGACGTTGGAGCCACTCCTTTGACCATGTGTGCGTGTGTGTATTATTCGTGTCTCGCCACTC
GCCGGTTGTTTTTTTCTTTTTATCTCGCTCTCTCTAGCGCCATCTCGTACGCATGCTCAACGCACCGCAT
GTTGCCGTGTCCTTTATGCGTCATTTTGGCTCGAAATAGGCAATTATTTAAACAAAGATTAGTCAACGAA
AACGCTAAAATAAATAAGTCTACAATATGGTTACTTATTGCCATGTGTGTGCAGCCAACGATAGCAACAA
AAGCAACAACACAGTGGCTTTCCCTCTTTCACTTTTTGTTTGCAAGCGCGTGCGAGCAAGACGGCACGAC
CGGCAAACGCAATTACGCTGACAAAGAGCAGACGAAGTTTTGGCCGAAAAACATCAAGGCGCCTGATACG
AATGCATTTGCAATAACAATTGCGATATTTAATATTGTTTATGAAGCTGTTTGACTTCAAAACACACAAA
AAAAAAAATAAAACAAATTATTTGAAAGAGAATTAGGAATCGGACAGCTTATCGTTACGGGCTAACAGCA
CACCGAGACGAAATAGCTTACCTGACGTCACAGCCTCTGGAAGAACTGCCGCCAAGCAGAGAGAGAGAGA
AAAAGAGGGAGAGCAGCTTAGACCGCATGTGCTTGTGTGTGAGGCGTCTCTCTCTTCGTCTCCTGTTTGC
GCAAACGCATAGACTGCACTGAGAAAATCGATTACCTATTTTTTATGAATGAATATTTGCACTATTACTA
TTCAAAACTATTAAGATAGCAATCACATTCAATAGCCAAATACTATACCACCTGAGCGATGCAACGAAAT
GATCAATTTGAGCAAAAATGCTGCATATTTAGGACGGCATCATTATAGAAATGCTTCTTGCTGTGTACTT
TTCTCTCGTCTGGCAGCTGTTTCGCCGTTATTGTTAAAACCGGCTTAAGTTAGGTGTGTTTTCTACGACT
AGTGATGCCCCTACTAGAAGATGTGTGTTGCACAAATGTCCCTGAATAACCAATTTGAAGTGCAGATAGC
AGTAAACGTAAGCTAATATGAATATTATTTAACTGTAATGTTTTAATATCGCTGGACATTACTAATAAAC
CCACTATAAACACATGTACATATGTATGTTTTGGCATACAATGAGTAGTTGGGGAAAAAATGTGTAAAAG
CACCGTGACCATCACAGCATAAAGATAACCAGCTGAAGTATCGAATATGAGTAACCCCCAAATTGAATCA
CATGCCGCAACTGATAGGACCCATGGAAGTACACTCTTCATGGCGATATACAAGACACACACAAGCACGA
ACACCCAGTTGCGGAGGAAATTCTCCGTAAATGAAAACCCAATCGGCGAACAATTCATACCCATATATGG
TAAAAGTTTTGAACGCGACTTGAGAGCGGAGAGCATTGCGGCTGATAAGGTTTTAGCGCTAAGCGGGCTT
TATAAAACGGGCTGCGGGACCAGTTTTCATATCACTACCGTTTGAGTTCTTGTGCTGTGTGGATACTCCT
CCCGACACAAAGCCGCTCCATCAGCCAGCAGTCGTCTAATCCAGAGACCCCGGATCGGGGTACCCAACAT
GGACGCACAAACACGACGACGTGAGCGTCGCGCTGAGAAACAAGCTCAATGGAAAGCTGCAAACGGTGGA
TCTCCTCCAAGCTTGAATTCTATGGTAGTGTTGGAGACGGAGAAGACCAGCGCCCCCAGCACCGAGCAGG
GTCGTCCGGAACCACCAACTTCGGCTGCAGCGCCCGCCGAGGCTAAGGATGTCAAGCCCAAGGAGGACCC
ACAGGAGACTGGTGAACCAGCAGGCAACACTGCAACCACTACTGCTCCTGCCGGCGACGATGCTGTGCGC
ACCGAGCATTTATACAAACACCCGCTCATGAATGTCTGGACGCTGTGGTACCTTGAAAACGATCGGTCCA
AGTCCTGGGAGGACATGCAAAACGAGATCACCAGCTTCGATACCGTCGAGGACTTCTGGAGCCTATACAA
CCACATCAAGCCCCCATCAGAGATCAAGCTGGGTAGTGACTACTCGCTATTCAAGAAGAACATTCGTCCC
ATGTGGGAGGATGCAGCCAACAAACAGGGCGGTCGTTGGGTAATTACCCTTAACAAAAGCTCCAAGACCG
ATCTGGATAACCTATGGCTCGATGTGCTGCTCTGCCTGATTGGTGAGGCCTTCGATCACTCCGATCAGAT
CTGCGGCGCTGTTATAAACATTCGAGGGAAAAGTAATAAAATCTCCATCTGGACTGCCGACGGAAACAAC
GAGGAAGCTGCCCTTGAGATTGGTCACAAGCTGCGCGATGCCTTGCGTCTGGGACGCAACAACTCGCTGC
AGTATCAGTTGCACAAGGACACGATGGTCAAGCAGGGCTCCAACGTGAAATCGATCTACACTTTGGGCGG
CCGCTCGAGTCTAGAGGGCCCGCGGTTCGAAGGTAAGCCTATCCCTAACCCTCTCCTCGGTCTCGATTCT
ACGCGTACCGGTCATCATCACCATCACCATTGAGTTTAAACCCGCTGATCAGCCTCGACTGTGCCTTCTA
AGGCCTGAGCTCGCTGATCAGCCTCGATCGAGGATCCAGACATGATAAGATACATTGATGAGTTTGGACA
AACCACAACTAGAATGCAGTGAAAAAAATGCTTTATTTGTGAAATTTGTGATGCTATTGCTTTATTTGTA
ACCATTATAAGCTGCAATAAACAAGTTAACAACAACAATTGCATTCATTTTATGTTTCAGGTTCAGGGGG
AGGTGTGGGAGGTTTTTTAAAGCAAGTAAAACCTCTACAAATGTGGTATGGCTGATTATGATCAGTCGAC
CGATGCCCTTGAGAGCCTTCAACCCAGTCAGCTCCTTCCGGTGGGCGCGGGGCATGACTATCGTCGCCGC
ACTTATGACTGTCTTCTTTATCATGCAACTCGTAGGACAGGTGCCGGCAGCGCTCTGGGTCATTTTCGGC
GAGGACCGCTTTCGCTGGAGCGCGACGATGATCGGCCTGTCGCTTGCGGTATTCGGAATCTTGCACGCCC
TCGCTCAAGCCTTCGTCACTGGTCCCGCCACCAAACGTTTCGGCGAGAAGCAGGCCATTATCGCCGGCAT
GGCGGCCGACGCGCTGGGCTACGTCTTGCTGGCGTTCGCGACGCGAGGCTGGATGGCCTTCCCCATTATG
ATTCTTCTCGCTTCCGGCGGCATCGGGATGCCCGCGTTGCAGGCCATGCTGTCCAGGCAGGTAGATGACG
ACCATCAGGGACAGCTTCAAGGATCGCTCGCGGCTCTTACCAGCCAGCAAAAGGCCAGGAACCGTAAAAA
GGCCGCGTTGCTGGCGTTTTTCCATAGGCTCCGCCCCCCTGACGAGCATCACAAAAATCGACGCTCAAGT
CAGAGGTGGCGAAACCCGACAGGACTATAAAGATACCAGGCGTTTCCCCCTGGAAGCTCCCTCGTGCGCT
CTCCTGTTCCGACCCTGCCGCTTACCGGATACCTGTCCGCCTTTCTCCCTTCGGGAAGCGTGGCGCTTTC
TCAATGCTCACGCTGTAGGTATCTCAGTTCGGTGTAGGTCGTTCGCTCCAAGCTGGGCTGTGTGCACGAA
CCCCCCGTTCAGCCCGACCGCTGCGCCTTATCCGGTAACTATCGTCTTGAGTCCAACCCGGTAAGACACG
ACTTATCGCCACTGGCAGCAGCCACTGGTAACAGGATTAGCAGAGCGAGGTATGTAGGCGGTGCTACAGA
GTTCTTGAAGTGGTGGCCTAACTACGGCTACACTAGAAGGACAGTATTTGGTATCTGCGCTCTGCTGAAG
CCAGTTACCTTCGGAAAAAGAGTTGGTAGCTCTTGATCCGGCAAACAAACCACCGCTGGTAGCGGTGGTT
TTTTTGTTTGCAAGCAGCAGATTACGCGCAGAAAAAAAGGATCTCAAGAAGATCCTTTGATCTTTTCTAC
GGGGTCTGACGCTCAGTGGAACGAAAACTCACGTTAAGGGATTTTGGTCATGAGATTATCAAAAAGGATC
TTCACCTAGATCCTTTTAAATTAAAAATGAAGTTTTAAATCAATCTAAAGTATATATGAGTAAACTTGGT
CTGACAGTTACCAATGCTTAATCAGTGAGGCACCTATCTCAGCGATCTGTCTATTTCGTTCATCCATAGT
TGCCTGACTCCCCGTCGTGTAGATAACTACGATACGGGAGGGCTTACCATCTGGCCCCAGTGCTGCAATG
ATACCGCGAGACCCACGCTCACCGGCTCCAGATTTATCAGCAATAAACCAGCCAGCCGGAAGGGCCGAGC
GCAGAAGTGGTCCTGCAACTTTATCCGCCTCCATCCAGTCTATTAATTGTTGCCGGGAAGCTAGAGTAAG
TAGTTCGCCAGTTAATAGTTTGCGCAACGTTGTTGCCATTGCTGCAGGCATCGTGGTGTCACGCTCGTCG
TTTGGTATGGCTTCATTCAGCTCCGGTTCCCAACGATCAAGGCGAGTTACATGATCCCCCATGTTGTGCA
AAAAAGCGGTTAGCTCCTTCGGTCCTCCGATCGTTGTCAGAAGTAAGTTGGCCGCAGTGTTATCACTCAT
GGTTATGGCAGCACTGCATAATTCTCTTACTGTCATGCCATCCGTAAGATGCTTTTCTGTGACTGGTGAG
TACTCAACCAAGTCATTCTGAGAATAGTGTATGCGGCGACCGAGTTGCTCTTGCCCGGCGTCAACACGGG
ATAATACCGCGCCACATAGCAGAACTTTAAAAGTGCTCATCATTGGAAAACGTTCTTCGGGGCGAAAACT
CTCAAGGATCTTACCGCTGTTGAGATCCAGTTCGATGTAACCCACTCGTGCACCCAACTGATCTTCAGCA
TCTTTTACTTTCACCAGCGTTTCTGGGTGAGCAAAAACAGGAAGGCAAAATGCCGCAAAAAAGGGAATAA
GGGCGACACGGAAATGTTGAATACTCATACTCTTCCTTTTTCAATATTATTGAAGCATTTATCAGGGTTA
TTGTCTCATGAGCGGATACATATTTGAATGTATTTAGAAAAATAAACAAATAGGGGTTCCGCGCACATTT
CCCCGAAAAGTGCCACCTGACGTCTAAGAAACCATTATTATCATGACATTAACCTATAAAAATAGGCGTA
TCACGAGGCCCTTTCGT
Features (pLannotate 1.2.2; 10 found; start..end, strand, type, name):
     56..2568    +  promoter       Ac5 promoter: Drosophila melanogaster actin 5C promoter
   2589..2654    +  CDS            N (fragment): REGN_LAMBD - Experimental evidence at protein level: Swiss-Prot protein existence level 1. Plays a role as a transcriptional antitermination factor that allows the virus to initiate its lytic phase. Activates expression of the delayed viral early genes by modifying host RNA polymerase (RNAP) into a form that is resistant to termination signals. This antitermination function requires the host NusA protein which serves to stabilize the interaction between antitermination protein N and host RNA polymerase. From Escherichia phage lambda (Bacteriophage lambda).
   2703..3425    +  CDS            eIF4E1 (fragment): IF4E_DROME - Also known as eIF-4E From Drosophila melanogaster (Fruit fly).
   3462..3503    +  CDS            V5 tag: epitope tag from simian virus 5
   3603..3737    -  polyA_signal   SV40 poly(A) signal: SV40 polyadenylation signal
   3760..3844    -  CDS            large T antigen (fragment): large T antigen from SV40 (simian virus 40)
   3845..4315    +  CDS            TcR (fragment): tetracycline efflux protein; tet; confers resistance to tetracycline
   4359..4947    -  rep_origin     ori: high-copy-number ColE1/pMB1/pBR322/pUC origin of replication
   5118..5978    -  CDS            AmpR: β-lactamase; bla; confers resistance to ampicillin, carbenicillin, and related antibiotics
   5979..6083    -  promoter       AmpR promoter: bla
