[The description below was written by a language model from this plasmid's Addgene catalogue record and pLannotate feature annotations shown in this document.]
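Description:
pAc5.1B-lambdaN-DmeIF4E-siRNAres-V5His6_H is a 6.2 kb insect-cell expression plasmid. The catalogue lists the backbone as unknown, but the name and feature layout point to a pAc5.1-type vector. It is propagated in E. coli through a ColE1/pUC-family origin and selected with ampicillin via a β-lactamase gene under its own bla promoter. The record lists it as low copy even though the annotated origin is of the high-copy type. Short annotated fragments of a tetracycline resistance gene and of SV40 large T antigen appear to be non-functional backbone remnants.

Expression is driven by the Drosophila melanogaster actin 5C (Ac5) promoter, a strong constitutive promoter commonly used in fly cell lines, and terminated by an SV40 polyadenylation signal. The coding region starts with a short fragment of the bacteriophage lambda N protein. This λN peptide binds boxB RNA hairpins and is used to tether a fused protein artificially to a boxB-containing reporter mRNA. It is followed by the Drosophila cap-binding translation initiation factor eIF4E (eIF4E1) and a C-terminal V5 epitope. The name also indicates a His6 tag, which the feature table does not annotate separately. The eIF4E sequence carries three silent mutations (C411A, T531C, C652T) relative to the NCBI reference. The "siRNAres" label suggests an RNAi-resistant version for expression in cells depleted of the endogenous protein, though the record does not say which changes confer resistance.

The stated purpose is insect-cell expression of this eIF4E variant. The design suits tethering and complementation assays, and the associated publication concerns GW182-mediated translational repression and degradation of microRNA targets. The depositor sequence may be theoretical or predicted rather than fully verified.
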