Addgene plasmid #146487: pAc5.1B-lambdaN-DmeIF4E-siRNAres-V5His6_H
Purpose: Insect Expression of DmeIF4E-siRNAres
Depositing lab: Elisa Izaurralde. Depositing organization: Max Planck Institute for Developmental Biology. Publication: The silencing domain of GW182 interacts with PABPC1 to promote translational repression and degradation of microRNA targets and is required for target release. Zekri L, Huntzinger E, Heimstadt S, Izaurralde E. Mol Cell Biol. 2009 Dec;29(23):6220-31. doi: 10.1128/MCB.01081-09. Epub 2009 Sep 21. PubMed 19797087.
Backbone
  Vector backbone: Unknown
  Vector type: Insect Expression
Growth in bacteria
  Bacterial resistance: Ampicillin, 100 μg/mL
  Growth temperature: 37°C
  Growth strain: DH5alpha
  Copy number: Low Copy
Gene/Insert
  Gene/Insert name: DmeIF4E-siRNAres
  Species: D. melanogaster (fly)
  Mutation: 3 silent mutations C411A, T531C, C652T compared to the sequence given by NCBI: NM_168333.1
  Cloning method: Unknown
Terms and licenses: Academic/Nonprofit Terms; Industry Terms: Not Available to Industry
Depositor comments: Plasmids from this collection were made available to the research community and donated after the lab closed. Please note that the sequence provided by the depositing laboratory may be theoretical/predicted or based on Sanger sequencing results. There may be discrepancies between sequencing results obtained by Addgene and the depositor sequence. If an Addgene verified sequence is not available, please contact before placing your order to request that our lab fully sequence the plasmid.
How to cite: pAc5.1B-lambdaN-DmeIF4E-siRNAres-V5His6_H was a gift from Elisa Izaurralde (Addgene plasmid # 146487 ; http://n2t.net/addgene:146487 ; RRID:Addgene_146487)
